Addgene plasmid #80933: pAAV-CMV-Cas9C-VPR
Purpose: Expresses Cas9C-VPR in mammalian cells.
Depositing lab: George Church. Depositing organization: Harvard University. Publication: A multifunctional AAV-CRISPR-Cas9 and its host response. Chew WL, Tabebordbar M, Cheng JK, Mali P, Wu EY, Ng AH, Zhu K, Wagers AJ, Church GM. Nat Methods. 2016 Sep 5. doi: 10.1038/nmeth.3993. PubMed 27595405.
Backbone
  Vector backbone: pZac2.1
  Backbone manufacturer: University of Pennsylvannia
  Backbone size w/o insert (bp): 3000
  Total vector size (bp): 7637
  Vector type: Mammalian Expression, AAV, CRISPR, Synthetic Biology
Growth in bacteria
  Bacterial resistance: Ampicillin, 100 μg/mL
  Growth temperature: 37°C
  Growth strain: NEB Stable
  Copy number: Unknown
Gene/Insert
  Gene/Insert name: Cas9C-VPR (alt name: Split-Cas9 C-terminal half with VPR transcriptional activator)
  Species: Synthetic
Terms and licenses: Academic/Nonprofit Terms; Industry Terms: Not Available to Industry
How to cite: pAAV-CMV-Cas9C-VPR was a gift from George Church (Addgene plasmid # 80933 ; http://n2t.net/addgene:80933 ; RRID:Addgene_80933)
