[The description below was written by a language model from this plasmid's Addgene catalogue record and pLannotate feature annotations shown in this document.]
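Description:
pAAV-CMV-Cas9C-VPR is a 7.6 kb AAV transfer plasmid built on the pZac2.1 backbone for expressing the C-terminal half of a split Cas9, fused to the VPR transcriptional activator, in mammalian cells. It is propagated in E. coli through a high-copy ColE1/pUC-type origin with ampicillin selection (AmpR under its own bla promoter). The backbone also carries an f1 phage origin and remnants of the lac region (lacZα and lacI fragments, CAP site, lac promoter and operator) that play no part in the payload. Two AAV2 inverted terminal repeats, one of them spanning the numbering origin, flank the expression cassette and provide the cis signals needed for replication and packaging of the intervening DNA into recombinant AAV particles.

Between the ITRs, a shortened CMV enhancer and the CMV immediate-early promoter drive transcription through a chimeric β-globin/immunoglobulin intron, which generally improves mRNA processing and expression. The open reading frame begins with a segment annotated as a Synechocystis DnaB fragment. This most likely represents a split-intein half for protein trans-splicing to a separately delivered N-terminal Cas9 partner, although the record does not say so explicitly. It runs directly into a fragment of Streptococcus pyogenes Cas9. After a residual attB1 Gateway site come the VPR components: VP16-derived activation repeats (only a short match is annotated), the human RELA/p65 activation region and the Epstein-Barr virus Rta activation domain. A compact synthetic poly(A) signal ends the transcript, helping to conserve AAV packaging capacity. The split design fits Cas9 fusions that would otherwise be too large for a single AAV genome, and the construct is suited to AAV-delivered, guide-RNA-directed gene activation when combined with a matching N-terminal half and a guide RNA.
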