Features (pLannotate 1.2.2; 21 found; start..end, strand, type, name):
    179..310     +  enhancer       CMV enhancer (fragment): human cytomegalovirus immediate early enhancer; contains an 18-bp deletion relative to the standard CMV enhancer
    312..511     +  promoter       CMV promoter: human cytomegalovirus (CMV) immediate early promoter
    606..738     +  intron         chimeric intron: chimera between introns from human β-globin and immunoglobulin heavy chain genes
    756..947     +  CDS            dnaB (fragment): DNAB_SYNY3 - Experimental evidence at protein level: Swiss-Prot protein existence level 1. Participates in initiation and elongation during chromosome replication; it exhibits DNA-dependent ATPase activity. From Synechocystis sp. (strain PCC 6803 / Kazusa).
    930..2894    +  CDS            Cas9 (fragment): Cas9 (Csn1) endonuclease from the Streptococcus pyogenes Type II CRISPR/Cas system generates RNA-guided double strand breaks in DNA
   2964..2988    +  protein_bind   attB1: mutant version of attB; recombination site for the Gateway® BP reaction BP Clonase™
   3138..3154    +  CDS            VP96 (fragment): 6 tandem repeats of the minimal activation domain of herpes simplex virus VP16 (Cheng et al., 2013)
   3219..3998    +  CDS            RELA (fragment): TF65_HUMAN - Also known as NFKB3. Experimental evidence at protein level: Swiss-Prot protein existence level 1. NF-kappa-B is a pleiotropic transcription factor present in almost all cell types and is the endpoint of a series of signal transduction events that are initiated by a vast array of stimuli related to many biological processes such as inflammation, immunity, differentiation, cell growth, tumorigenesis and apoptosis. NF-kappa-B is a homo- or heterodimeric complex formed by the Rel-like domain- containing proteins RELA/p65, RELB, NFKB1/p105, NFKB1/p50, REL and NFKB2/p52. The heterodime
   4017..4586    +  CDS            Rta AD: transcriptional activation domain from the human herpesvirus 4 (Epstein-Barr virus) replication and transcription activator Rta/BRLF1 (Hardwick et al., 1992; Chavez et al., 2015)
   4591..4638    +  polyA_signal   poly(A) signal: synthetic polyadenylation signal
   4686..4816    +  repeat_region  AAV2 ITR (fragment): inverted terminal repeat of adeno-associated virus serotype 2 inverted
   4841..4998    +  CDS            lacZα (fragment): LacZα fragment of β-galactosidase; lacZ fragment
   5003..5431    +  rep_origin     f1 ori (sequence partly withheld): f1 bacteriophage origin of replication; arrow indicates direction of (+) strand synthesis
   5485..5589    +  promoter       AmpR promoter: bla
   5590..6450    +  CDS            AmpR: β-lactamase; bla; confers resistance to ampicillin, carbenicillin, and related antibiotics
   6621..7209    +  rep_origin     ori: high-copy-number ColE1/pMB1/pBR322/pUC origin of replication
   7392..7484    +  CDS            lacI (fragment): lac repressor; lacI; The lac repressor binds to the lac operator to inhibit transcription in E. coli. This inhibition can be relieved by adding lactose or isopropyl-β-D-thiogalactopyranoside (IPTG).
   7497..7518    +  protein_bind   CAP binding site: CAP binding activates transcription in the presence of cAMP. E. coli catabolite activator protein
   7533..7563    +  promoter       lac promoter: promoter for the E. coli lac operon
   7571..7587    +  protein_bind   lac operator: The lac repressor binds to the lac operator to inhibit transcription in E. coli. This inhibition can be relieved by adding lactose or isopropyl-β-D-thiogalactopyranoside (IPTG). lac repressor encoded by lacI
   7637..130     -  repeat_region  AAV2 ITR (fragment) (across the origin): inverted terminal repeat of adeno-associated virus serotype 2 inverted
>Addgene plasmid #80933 | pAAV-CMV-Cas9C-VPR | depositor full sequence | sequence record 155821 | Full sequence
CTGCGCGCTCGCTCGCTCACTGAGGCCGCCCGGGCAAAGCCCGGGCGTCGGGCGACCTTTGGTCGCCCGG
CCTCAGTGAGCGAGCGAGCGCGCAGAGAGGGAGTGGCCAACTCCATCACTAGGGGTTCCTTGTAGTTAAT
GATTAACCCGCCATGCTACTTATCTACCCGCTAGCAGGCATATGCCAAGTACGCCCCCTATTGACGTCAA
TGACGGTAAATGGCCCGCCTGGCATTATGCCCAGTACATGACCTTACGGGACTTTCCTACTTGGCAGTAC
ATCTACGTATTAGTCATCGCTATTACCATGGTGATGCGGTTTTGGCAGTACACCAATGGGCGTGGATAGC
GGTTTGACTCACGGGGATTTCCAAGTCTCCACCCCATTGACGTCAATGGGAGTTTGTTTTGGCACCAAAA
TCAACGGGACTTTCCAAAATGTCGTAATAACCCCGCCCCGTTGACGCAAATGGGCGGTAGGCGTGTACGG
TGGGAGGTCTATATAAGCAGAGGTCGTTTAGTGAACCGTCAGATCACTAGTAGCTTTATTGCGGTAGTTT
ATCACAGTTAAATTGCTAACGCAGTCAGTGCTCGACTGATCACAGGTAAGTATCAAGGTTACAAGACAGG
TTTAAGGAGGCCAATAGAAACTGGGCTTGTCGAGACAGAGAAGATTCTTGCGTTTCTGATAGGCACCTAT
TGGTCTTACTGACATCCACTTTGCCTTTCTCTCCACAGGGGTACCGAAGCCGCTAGCGCTACCGGTCGCC
ACCATGGCGGCGGCGTGCCCGGAACTGCGTCAGCTGGCGCAGAGCGATGTGTATTGGGATCCGATTGTGA
GCATTGAACCGGATGGCGTGGAAGAAGTGTTTGATCTGACCGTGCCGGGCCCGCATAACTTTGTGGCGAA
CGATATTATTGCGCATAACTCTGGCCAGGGGGACAGTCTTCACGAGCACATCGCTAATCTTGCAGGTAGC
CCAGCTATCAAAAAGGGAATACTGCAGACCGTTAAGGTCGTGGATGAACTCGTCAAAGTAATGGGAAGGC
ATAAGCCCGAGAATATCGTTATCGAGATGGCCCGAGAGAACCAAACTACCCAGAAGGGACAGAAGAACAG
TAGGGAAAGGATGAAGAGGATTGAAGAGGGTATAAAAGAACTGGGGTCCCAAATCCTTAAGGAACACCCA
GTTGAAAACACCCAGCTTCAGAATGAGAAGCTCTACCTGTACTACCTGCAGAACGGCAGGGACATGTACG
TGGATCAGGAACTGGACATCAATCGGCTCTCCGACTACGACGTGGATCATATCGTGCCCCAGTCTTTTCT
CAAAGATGATTCTATTGATAATAAAGTGTTGACAAGATCCGATAAAAATAGAGGGAAGAGTGATAACGTC
CCCTCAGAAGAAGTTGTCAAGAAAATGAAAAATTATTGGCGGCAGCTGCTGAACGCCAAACTGATCACAC
AACGGAAGTTCGATAATCTGACTAAGGCTGAACGAGGTGGCCTGTCTGAGTTGGATAAAGCCGGCTTCAT
CAAAAGGCAGCTTGTTGAGACACGCCAGATCACCAAGCACGTGGCCCAAATTCTCGATTCACGCATGAAC
ACCAAGTACGATGAAAATGACAAACTGATTCGAGAGGTGAAAGTTATTACTCTGAAGTCTAAGCTGGTCT
CAGATTTCAGAAAGGACTTTCAGTTTTATAAGGTGAGAGAGATCAACAATTACCACCATGCGCATGATGC
CTACCTGAATGCAGTGGTAGGCACTGCACTTATCAAAAAATATCCCAAGCTTGAATCTGAATTTGTTTAC
GGAGACTATAAAGTGTACGATGTTAGGAAAATGATCGCAAAGTCTGAGCAGGAAATAGGCAAGGCCACCG
CTAAGTACTTCTTTTACAGCAATATTATGAATTTTTTCAAGACCGAGATTACACTGGCCAATGGAGAGAT
TCGGAAGCGACCACTTATCGAAACAAACGGAGAAACAGGAGAAATCGTGTGGGACAAGGGTAGGGATTTC
GCGACAGTCCGGAAGGTCCTGTCCATGCCGCAGGTGAACATCGTTAAAAAGACCGAAGTACAGACCGGAG
GCTTCTCCAAGGAAAGTATCCTCCCGAAAAGGAACAGCGACAAGCTGATCGCACGCAAAAAAGATTGGGA
CCCCAAGAAATACGGCGGATTCGATTCTCCTACAGTCGCTTACAGTGTACTGGTTGTGGCCAAAGTGGAG
AAAGGGAAGTCTAAAAAACTCAAAAGCGTCAAGGAACTGCTGGGCATCACAATCATGGAGCGATCAAGCT
TCGAAAAAAACCCCATCGACTTTCTCGAGGCGAAAGGATATAAAGAGGTCAAAAAAGACCTCATCATTAA
GCTTCCCAAGTACTCTCTCTTTGAGCTTGAAAACGGCCGGAAACGAATGCTCGCTAGTGCGGGCGAGCTG
CAGAAAGGTAACGAGCTGGCACTGCCCTCTAAATACGTTAATTTCTTGTATCTGGCCAGCCACTATGAAA
AGCTCAAAGGGTCTCCCGAAGATAATGAGCAGAAGCAGCTGTTCGTGGAACAACACAAACACTACCTTGA
TGAGATCATCGAGCAAATAAGCGAATTCTCCAAAAGAGTGATCCTCGCCGACGCTAACCTCGATAAGGTG
CTTTCTGCTTACAATAAGCACAGGGATAAGCCCATCAGGGAGCAGGCAGAAAACATTATCCACTTGTTTA
CTCTGACCAACTTGGGCGCGCCTGCAGCCTTCAAGTACTTCGACACCACCATAGACAGAAAGCGGTACAC
CTCTACAAAGGAGGTCCTGGACGCCACACTGATTCATCAGTCAATTACGGGGCTCTATGAAACAAGAATC
GACCTCTCTCAGCTCGGTGGAGACAGCAGGGCTGACCCCAAGAAGAAGAGGAAGGTGTCGCCAGGGATCC
GTCGACTTGACGCGTTGATATCAACAAGTTTGTACAAAAAAGCAGGCTACAAAGAGGCCAGCGGTTCCGG
ACGGGCTGACGCATTGGACGATTTTGATCTGGATATGCTGGGAAGTGACGCCCTCGATGATTTTGACCTT
GACATGCTTGGTTCGGATGCCCTTGATGACTTTGACCTCGACATGCTCGGCAGTGACGCCCTTGATGATT
TCGACCTGGACATGCTGATTAACTCTAGAAGTTCCGGATCTCCGAAAAAGAAACGCAAAGTTGGTAGCCA
GTACCTGCCCGACACCGACGACCGGCACCGGATCGAGGAAAAGCGGAAGCGGACCTACGAGACATTCAAG
AGCATCATGAAGAAGTCCCCCTTCAGCGGCCCCACCGACCCTAGACCTCCACCTAGAAGAATCGCCGTGC
CCAGCAGATCCAGCGCCAGCGTGCCAAAACCTGCCCCCCAGCCTTACCCCTTCACCAGCAGCCTGAGCAC
CATCAACTACGACGAGTTCCCTACCATGGTGTTCCCCAGCGGCCAGATCTCTCAGGCCTCTGCTCTGGCT
CCAGCCCCTCCTCAGGTGCTGCCTCAGGCTCCTGCTCCTGCACCAGCTCCAGCCATGGTGTCTGCACTGG
CTCAGGCACCAGCACCCGTGCCTGTGCTGGCTCCTGGACCTCCACAGGCTGTGGCTCCACCAGCCCCTAA
ACCTACACAGGCCGGCGAGGGCACACTGTCTGAAGCTCTGCTGCAGCTGCAGTTCGACGACGAGGATCTG
GGAGCCCTGCTGGGAAACAGCACCGATCCTGCCGTGTTCACCGACCTGGCCAGCGTGGACAACAGCGAGT
TCCAGCAGCTGCTGAACCAGGGCATCCCTGTGGCCCCTCACACCACCGAGCCCATGCTGATGGAATACCC
CGAGGCCATCACCCGGCTCGTGACAGGCGCTCAGAGGCCTCCTGATCCAGCTCCTGCCCCTCTGGGAGCA
CCAGGCCTGCCTAATGGACTGCTGTCTGGCGACGAGGACTTCAGCTCTATCGCCGATATGGATTTCTCAG
CCTTGCTGGGCTCTGGCAGCGGCAGCCGGGATTCCAGGGAAGGGATGTTTTTGCCGAAGCCTGAGGCCGG
CTCCGCTATTAGTGACGTGTTTGAGGGCCGCGAGGTGTGCCAGCCAAAACGAATCCGGCCATTTCATCCT
CCAGGAAGTCCATGGGCCAACCGCCCACTCCCCGCCAGCCTCGCACCAACACCAACCGGTCCAGTACATG
AGCCAGTCGGGTCACTGACCCCGGCACCAGTCCCTCAGCCACTGGATCCAGCGCCCGCAGTGACTCCCGA
GGCCAGTCACCTGTTGGAGGATCCCGATGAAGAGACGAGCCAGGCTGTCAAAGCCCTTCGGGAGATGGCC
GATACTGTGATTCCCCAGAAGGAAGAGGCTGCAATCTGTGGCCAAATGGACCTTTCCCATCCGCCCCCAA
GGGGCCATCTGGATGAGCTGACAACCACACTTGAGTCCATGACCGAGGATCTGAACCTGGACTCACCCCT
GACCCCGGAATTGAACGAGATTCTGGATACCTTCCTGAACGACGAGTGCCTCTTGCATGCCATGCATATC
AGCACAGGACTGTCCATCTTCGACACATCTCTGTTTTGACAATAAAATATCTTTATTTTCATTACATCTG
TGTGTTGGTTTTTTGTGTTAGCTAGCGCGTAGATAAGTAGCATGGCGGGTTAATCATTAACTACAAGGAA
CCCCTAGTGATGGAGTTGGCCACTCCCTCTCTGCGCGCTCGCTCGCTCACTGAGGCCGGGCGACCAAAGG
TCGCCCGACGCCCGGGCTTTGCCCGGGCGGCCTCAGTGAGCGAGCGAGCGCGCAGCCTAATTAAGGCCTT
AATTAACCTAATTCACTGGCCGTCGTTTTACAACGTCGTGACTGGGAAAACCCTGGCGTTACCCAACTTA
ATCGCCTTGCAGCACATCCCCCTTTCGCCAGCTGGCGTAATAGCGAAGAGGCCCGCACCGATCGCCCTTC
CCAACAGTTGCGCAGCCTGAATGGCGAATGGG
[124 nt withheld, positions 5003-5126]
C
[91 nt withheld, positions 5128-5218]
A
[49 nt withheld, positions 5220-5268]
CCTTTGACGTTGGAGTCCACGTTCTTT
[37 nt withheld, positions 5296-5332]
ACCCTATCTCGGTCTATTCTTTTGATTTATAAGGGATTTTGCCGATTTCGGCCTATTGGTTAAAAAATGA
GCTGATTTAACAAAAATTTAACGCGAATTTTAACAAAATATTAACGTTTATAATTTCAGGTGGCATCTTT
CGGGGAAATGTGCGCGGAACCCCTATTTGTTTATTTTTCTAAATACATTCAAATATGTATCCGCTCATGA
GACAATAACCCTGATAAATGCTTCAATAATATTGAAAAAGGAAGAGTATGAGTATTCAACATTTCCGTGT
CGCCCTTATTCCCTTTTTTGCGGCATTTTGCCTTCCTGTTTTTGCTCACCCAGAAACGCTGGTGAAAGTA
AAAGATGCTGAAGATCAGTTGGGTGCACGAGTGGGTTACATCGAACTGGATCTCAATAGTGGTAAGATCC
TTGAGAGTTTTCGCCCCGAAGAACGTTTTCCAATGATGAGCACTTTTAAAGTTCTGCTATGTGGCGCGGT
ATTATCCCGTATTGACGCCGGGCAAGAGCAACTCGGTCGCCGCATACACTATTCTCAGAATGACTTGGTT
GAGTACTCACCAGTCACAGAAAAGCATCTTACGGATGGCATGACAGTAAGAGAATTATGCAGTGCTGCCA
TAACCATGAGTGATAACACTGCGGCCAACTTACTTCTGACAACGATCGGAGGACCGAAGGAGCTAACCGC
TTTTTTGCACAACATGGGGGATCATGTAACTCGCCTTGATCGTTGGGAACCGGAGCTGAATGAAGCCATA
CCAAACGACGAGCGTGACACCACGATGCCTGTAGTAATGGTAACAACGTTGCGCAAACTATTAACTGGCG
AACTACTTACTCTAGCTTCCCGGCAACAATTAATAGACTGGATGGAGGCGGATAAAGTTGCAGGACCACT
TCTGCGCTCGGCCCTTCCGGCTGGCTGGTTTATTGCTGATAAATCTGGAGCCGGTGAGCGTGGGTCTCGC
GGTATCATTGCAGCACTGGGGCCAGATGGTAAGCCCTCCCGTATCGTAGTTATCTACACGACGGGGAGTC
AGGCAACTATGGATGAACGAAATAGACAGATCGCTGAGATAGGTGCCTCACTGATTAAGCATTGGTAACT
GTCAGACCAAGTTTACTCATATATACTTTAGATTGATTTAAAACTTCATTTTTAATTTAAAAGGATCTAG
GTGAAGATCCTTTTTGATAATCTCATGACCAAAATCCCTTAACGTGAGTTTTCGTTCCACTGAGCGTCAG
ACCCCGTAGAAAAGATCAAAGGATCTTCTTGAGATCCTTTTTTTCTGCGCGTAATCTGCTGCTTGCAAAC
AAAAAAACCACCGCTACCAGCGGTGGTTTGTTTGCCGGATCAAGAGCTACCAACTCTTTTTCCGAAGGTA
ACTGGCTTCAGCAGAGCGCAGATACCAAATACTGTCCTTCTAGTGTAGCCGTAGTTAGGCCACCACTTCA
AGAACTCTGTAGCACCGCCTACATACCTCGCTCTGCTAATCCTGTTACCAGTGGCTGCTGCCAGTGGCGA
TAAGTCGTGTCTTACCGGGTTGGACTCAAGACGATAGTTACCGGATAAGGCGCAGCGGTCGGGCTGAACG
GGGGGTTCGTGCACACAGCCCAGCTTGGAGCGAACGACCTACACCGAACTGAGATACCTACAGCGTGAGC
TATGAGAAAGCGCCACGCTTCCCGAAGGGAGAAAGGCGGACAGGTATCCGGTAAGCGGCAGGGTCGGAAC
AGGAGAGCGCACGAGGGAGCTTCCAGGGGGAAACGCCTGGTATCTTTATAGTCCTGTCGGGTTTCGCCAC
CTCTGACTTGAGCGTCGATTTTTGTGATGCTCGTCAGGGGGGCGGAGCCTATGGAAAAACGCCAGCAACG
CGGCCTTTTTACGGTTCCTGGCCTTTTGCTGCGGTTTTGCTCACATGTTCTTTCCTGCGTTATCCCCTGA
TTCTGTGGATAACCGTATTACCGCCTTTGAGTGAGCTGATACCGCTCGCCGCAGCCGAACGACCGAGCGC
AGCGAGTCAGTGAGCGAGGAAGCGGAAGAGCGCCCAATACGCAAACCGCCTCTCCCCGCGCGTTGGCCGA
TTCATTAATGCAGCTGGCACGACAGGTTTCCCGACTGGAAAGCGGGCAGTGAGCGCAACGCAATTAATGT
GAGTTAGCTCACTCATTAGGCACCCCAGGCTTTACACTTTATGCTTCCGGCTCGTATGTTGTGTGGAATT
GTGAGCGGATAACAATTTCACACAGGAAACAGCTATGACCATGATTACGCCAGATTTAATTAAGG
