>Addgene plasmid #80933 | pAAV-CMV-Cas9C-VPR | addgene partial sequence | sequence record 158454 | chim-int-F 5'-TCTTACTGACATCCACTTTGCC-3'
GAAGCCGCTAGCGCTACCGGTCGCCACCATGGCGGCGGCGTGCCCGGAACTGCGTCAGCTGGCGCAGAGC
GATGTGTATTGGGATCCGATTGTGAGCATTGAACCGGATGGCGTGGAAGAAGTGTTTGATCTGACCGTGC
CGGGCCCGCATAACTTTGTGGCGAACGATATTATTGCGCATAACTCTGGCCAGGGGGACAGTCTTCACGA
GCACATCGCTAATCTTGCAGGTAGCCCAGCTATCAAAAAGGGAATACTGCAGACCGTTAAGGTCGTGGAT
GAACTCGTCAAAGTAATGGGAAGGCATAAGCCCGAGAATATCGTTATCGAGATGGCCCGAGAGAACCAAA
CTACCCAGAAGGGACAGAAGAACAGTAGGGAAAGGATGAAGAGGATTGAAGAGGGTATAAAAGAACTGGG
GTCCCAAATCCTTAAGGAACACCCAGTTGAAAACACCCAGCTTCAGAATGAGAAGCTCTACCTGTACTAC
CTGCAGAACGGCAGGGACATGTACGTGGATCAGGAACTGGACATCAATCGGCTCTCCGACTACGACGTGG
ATCATATCGTGCCCCAGTCTTTTCTCAAAGATGATTCTATTGATAATAAAGTGTTGACAAGATCCGATAA
AAATAGAGGGAAGAGTGATAACGTCCCCTCAGAAGAAGTTGTCAAGAAAATGAAAAATTATTGGCGGCAG
CTGCTGAACGCCAAACTGATCACACAACGGAAGTTCGATAATCTGACTAAGGCTGAACGAGGTGGCCTGT
CTGAGTTGGATAAAGCCGGCTTCATCAAAAGGCAGCTTGTTGAGACACGCCAGATCACCAAGCACGTGGC
CC
