>Addgene plasmid #80933 | pAAV-CMV-Cas9C-VPR | addgene partial sequence | sequence record 158960 | hDNMT3A-F 5'-ctgcagccttcaagtacttcgacacc-3'
GGAGGTCCTGGACGCCACACTGATTCATCAGTCAATTACGGGGCTCTATGAAACAAGAATCGACCTCTCT
CAGCTCGGTGGAGACAGCAGGGCTGACCCCAAGAAGAAGAGGAAGGTGTCGCCAGGGATCCGTCGACTTG
ACGCGTTGATATCAACAAGTTTGTACAAAAAAGCAGGCTACAAAGAGGCCAGCGGTTCCGGACGGGCTGA
CGCATTGGACGATTTTGATCTGGATATGCTGGGAAGTGACGCCCTCGATGATTTTGACCTTGACATGCTT
GGTTCGGATGCCCTTGATGACTTTGACCTCGACATGCTCGGCAGTGACGCCCTTGATGATTTCGACCTGG
ACATGCTGATTAACTCTAGAAGTTCCGGATCTCCGAAAAAGAAACGCAAAGTTGGTAGCCAGTACCTGCC
CGACACCGACGACCGGCACCGGATCGAGGAAAAGCGGAAGCGGACCTACGAGACATTCAAGAGCATCATG
AAGAAGTCCCCCTTCAGCGGCCCCACCGACCCTAGACCTCCACCTAGAAGAATCGCCGTGCCCAGCAGAT
CCAGCGCCAGCGTGCCAAAACCTGCCCCCCAGCCTTACCCCTTCACCAGCAGCCTGAGCACCATCAACTA
CGACGAGTTCCCTACCATGGTGTTCCCCAGCGGCCAGATCTCTCAGGCCTCTGCTCTGGCTCCAGCCCCT
CCTCAGGTGCTGCCTCAGGCTCCTGCTCCTGCACCAGCTCCAGCCATGGTGTCTGCACTGGCTCAGGCAC
CAGCACCCGTGCCTGTGCTGGCTCCTGGACCTCCACAGGCTGTGGCTCCACCAGCCCCTAAACCTACACA
GGCCGGCGAG
